Addgene plasmid #90338: pLminP_Luc2P_RE4
Purpose: NRF2 - Antioxidant response element gene reporter
Depositing lab: Ramnik Xavier. Depositing organization: Broad Institute. Publication: Simultaneous Pathway Activity Inference and Gene Expression Analysis Using RNA Sequencing. O'Connell DJ, Kolde R, Sooknah M, Graham DB, Sundberg TB, Latorre IJ, Mikkelsen TS, Xavier RJ. Cell Syst. 2016 May 25;2(5):323-34. doi: 10.1016/j.cels.2016.04.011. Epub 2016 May 19. PubMed 27211859.
Backbone
  Vector backbone: pLenti7.3
  Backbone manufacturer: Thermo Fisher
  Backbone size w/o insert (bp): 7251
  Total vector size (bp): 9293
  Vector type: Lentiviral
  Selectable markers: eGFP
Growth in bacteria
  Bacterial resistance: Ampicillin, 100 μg/mL
  Growth temperature: 37°C
  Growth strain: NEB Stable
  Copy number: High Copy
Gene/Insert
  Gene/Insert name: Firefly luciferase (alt name: Luc2P)
  Species: P. pyralis
  Insert size (bp): 1776
  Promoter: NRF2
  Cloning method: Gibson Cloning
  Sequencing primers: 5′ GGTACAGTGCAGGGGAAAGA
Resource information
  A portion of this plasmid was derived from a plasmid made by: pGL4.29 reporter vector (Promega)
Terms and licenses: Academic/Nonprofit Terms; Industry Terms: Not Available to Industry
How to cite: pLminP_Luc2P_RE4 was a gift from Ramnik Xavier (Addgene plasmid # 90338 ; http://n2t.net/addgene:90338 ; RRID:Addgene_90338)
