[The description below was written by a language model from this plasmid's Addgene catalogue record and pLannotate feature annotations shown in this document.]
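Description:
pLminP_Luc2P_RE4 is a lentiviral transcriptional reporter for the NRF2/antioxidant response element pathway, built on the pLenti7.3 backbone. In bacteria it is maintained through a high-copy ColE1/pUC-type origin and selected with ampicillin (AmpR); an f1 origin and remnants of a lac/T7/T3 cloning region are also present. The viral portion follows a third-generation, self-inactivating layout: an RSV promoter fused to a truncated HIV-1 5' LTR drives genomic RNA production in packaging cells. This is followed by the Ψ packaging signal with a partial gag sequence, the Rev response element for nuclear export, the cPPT/CTS, and a ΔU3 3' LTR. An SV40 poly(A) signal and SV40 origin lie downstream.

The reporter cassette places a minimal TATA-box promoter (minP), which has low basal activity, upstream of the synthetic luc2 firefly luciferase fused to an hPEST degradation sequence (Luc2P), with this portion derived from a pGL4.29 reporter vector. The PEST tag shortens the protein's half-life, so the luminescence signal tracks changes in transcription more closely. The catalogue lists the promoter as NRF2, implying that antioxidant response element sites sit upstream of minP. These are not annotated in the feature table, although there is an unannotated gap between the cPPT/CTS and minP where they would be expected. A WPRE follows the luciferase to enhance transcript expression. A separate SV40 enhancer/early promoter drives Emerald GFP, which serves as the marker for identifying or sorting transduced mammalian cells instead of a drug selection.

The construct is intended for stable delivery of an NRF2 pathway activity readout. The sequenced record is slightly shorter (9,240 nt) than the stated total size of 9,293 bp.
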