Features (pLannotate 1.2.2; 28 found; start..end, strand, type, name):
      3..229     +  promoter       RSV promoter: Rous sarcoma virus enhancer/promoter
    230..410     +  LTR            5' LTR (truncated): truncated 5' long terminal repeat (LTR) from HIV-1
    457..582     +  misc_feature   HIV-1 Ψ: packaging signal of human immunodeficiency virus type 1
    566..929     +  CDS            HIV-1 gag (fragment): gag protein from human immunodeficiency virus 1; gag
   1075..1308    +  misc_feature   RRE: The Rev response element (RRE) of HIV-1 allows for Rev-dependent mRNA export from the nucleus to the cytoplasm.
   1685..1785    +  CDS            Rev (fragment): human immunodeficiency virus 1 (HIV-1) Rev protein; rev; enhances nuclear export of unspliced and incompletely spliced viral mRNAs
   1804..1921    +  misc_feature   cPPT/CTS: central polypurine tract and central termination sequence of HIV-1
   2072..2103    +  promoter       minP: minimal TATA-box promoter with low basal activity
   2136..3785    +  CDS            luciferase: firefly luciferase synthetic luc2 version of the luciferase gene
   3789..3908    +  CDS            hPEST: PEST degradation sequence from mouse ornithine decarboxylase human codon-optimized
   4000..4588    +  misc_feature   WPRE: woodchuck hepatitis virus posttranscriptional regulatory element
   4603..4919    +  promoter       SV40 promoter: SV40 enhancer and early promoter
   4970..5689    +  CDS            EmGFP: Emerald GFP mammalian codon-optimized
   5688..5759    +  CDS            nef (fragment): NEF_HV1Z2 - Experimental evidence at protein level: Swiss-Prot protein existence level 1. Extracellular Nef protein targets CD4(+) T-lymphocytes for apoptosis by interacting with CXCR4 surface receptors. From Human immunodeficiency virus type 1 group M subtype D (isolate Z2/CDC-Z34) (HIV-1).
   5761..5994    +  LTR            3' LTR (ΔU3): self-inactivating 3' long terminal repeat (LTR) from HIV-1
   6066..6187    +  polyA_signal   SV40 poly(A) signal: SV40 polyadenylation signal
   6227..6362    +  rep_origin     SV40 ori: SV40 origin of replication
   6383..6401    -  promoter       T7 promoter: promoter for bacteriophage T7 RNA polymerase
   6409..6564    +  CDS            lacZα (fragment): LacZα fragment of β-galactosidase; lacZ fragment
   6569..6997    +  rep_origin     f1 ori (sequence partly withheld): f1 bacteriophage origin of replication; arrow indicates direction of (+) strand synthesis
   7050..7154    +  promoter       AmpR promoter: bla
   7155..8015    +  CDS            AmpR: β-lactamase; bla; confers resistance to ampicillin, carbenicillin, and related antibiotics
   8186..8774    +  rep_origin     ori: high-copy-number ColE1/pMB1/pBR322/pUC origin of replication
   8957..9049    +  CDS            lacI (fragment): lac repressor; lacI; The lac repressor binds to the lac operator to inhibit transcription in E. coli. This inhibition can be relieved by adding lactose or isopropyl-β-D-thiogalactopyranoside (IPTG).
   9062..9083    +  protein_bind   CAP binding site: CAP binding activates transcription in the presence of cAMP. E. coli catabolite activator protein
   9098..9128    +  promoter       lac promoter: promoter for the E. coli lac operon
   9136..9152    +  protein_bind   lac operator: The lac repressor binds to the lac operator to inhibit transcription in E. coli. This inhibition can be relieved by adding lactose or isopropyl-β-D-thiogalactopyranoside (IPTG). lac repressor encoded by lacI
   9197..9215    +  promoter       T3 promoter: promoter for bacteriophage T3 RNA polymerase
>Addgene plasmid #90338 | pLminP_Luc2P_RE4 | addgene full sequence | sequence record 370023 | Addgene NGS Result
AATGTAGTCTTATGCAATACTCTTGTAGTCTTGCAACATGGTAACGATGAGTTAGCAACATGCCTTACAA
GGAGAGAAAAAGCACCGTGCATGCCGATTGGTGGAAGTAAGGTGGTACGATCGTGCCTTATTAGGAAGGC
AACAGACGGGTCTGACATGGATTGGACGAACCACTGAATTGCCGCATTGCAGAGATATTGTATTTAAGTG
CCTAGCTCGATACATAAACGGGTCTCTCTGGTTAGACCAGATCTGAGCCTGGGAGCTCTCTGGCTAACTA
GGGAACCCACTGCTTAAGCCTCAATAAAGCTTGCCTTGAGTGCTTCAAGTAGTGTGTGCCCGTCTGTTGT
GTGACTCTGGTAACTAGAGATCCCTCAGACCCTTTTAGTCAGTGTGGAAAATCTCTAGCAGTGGCGCCCG
AACAGGGACTTGAAAGCGAAAGGGAAACCAGAGGAGCTCTCTCGACGCAGGACTCGGCTTGCTGAAGCGC
GCACGGCAAGAGGCGAGGGGCGGCGACTGGTGAGTACGCCAAAAATTTTGACTAGCGGAGGCTAGAAGGA
GAGAGATGGGTGCGAGAGCGTCAGTATTAAGCGGGGGAGAATTAGATCGCGATGGGAAAAAATTCGGTTA
AGGCCAGGGGGAAAGAAAAAATATAAATTAAAACATATAGTATGGGCAAGCAGGGAGCTAGAACGATTCG
CAGTTAATCCTGGCCTGTTAGAAACATCAGAAGGCTGTAGACAAATACTGGGACAGCTACAACCATCCCT
TCAGACAGGATCAGAAGAACTTAGATCATTATATAATACAGTAGCAACCCTCTATTGTGTGCATCAAAGG
ATAGAGATAAAAGACACCAAGGAAGCTTTAGACAAGATAGAGGAAGAGCAAAACAAAAGTAAGACCACCG
CACAGCAAGCGGCCGCTGATCTTCAGACCTGGAGGAGGAGATATGAGGGACAATTGGAGAAGTGAATTAT
ATAAATATAAAGTAGTAAAAATTGAACCATTAGGAGTAGCACCCACCAAGGCAAAGAGAAGAGTGGTGCA
GAGAGAAAAAAGAGCAGTGGGAATAGGAGCTTTGTTCCTTGGGTTCTTGGGAGCAGCAGGAAGCACTATG
GGCGCAGCGTCAATGACGCTGACGGTACAGGCCAGACAATTATTGTCTGGTATAGTGCAGCAGCAGAACA
ATTTGCTGAGGGCTATTGAGGCGCAACAGCATCTGTTGCAACTCACAGTCTGGGGCATCAAGCAGCTCCA
GGCAAGAATCCTGGCTGTGGAAAGATACCTAAAGGATCAACAGCTCCTGGGGATTTGGGGTTGCTCTGGA
AAACTCATTTGCACCACTGCTGTGCCTTGGAATGCTAGTTGGAGTAATAAATCTCTGGAACAGATTTGGA
ATCACACGACCTGGATGGAGTGGGACAGAGAAATTAACAATTACACAAGCTTAATACACTCCTTAATTGA
AGAATCGCAAAACCAGCAAGAAAAGAATGAACAAGAATTATTGGAATTAGATAAATGGGCAAGTTTGTGG
AATTGGTTTAACATAACAAATTGGCTGTGGTATATAAAATTATTCATAATGATAGTAGGAGGCTTGGTAG
GTTTAAGAATAGTTTTTGCTGTACTTTCTATAGTGAATAGAGTTAGGCAGGGATATTCACCATTATCGTT
TCAGACCCACCTCCCAACCCCGAGGGGACCCGACAGGCCCGAAGGAATAGAAGAAGAAGGTGGAGAGAGA
GACAGAGACAGATCCATTCGATTAGTGAACGGATCTCGACGGTATCGGTTAACTTTTAAAAGAAAAGGGG
GGATTGGGGGGTACAGTGCAGGGGAAAGAATAGTAGACATAATAGCAACAGACATACAAACTAAAGAATT
ACAAAAACAAATTACAAAAATTCAAAATTTTATCGATCGCACCAGCGTGTGGATCCCCGTGACAAAGCAC
CCGTGACAAAGCACCCGTGACAAAGCACCCGTGACAAAGCACCCGTGACAAAGCACCCGTGACAAAGCAG
ATCCGAGAACAGATCTGGCCTCGGCGGCCAAGCTTAGACACTAGAGGGTATATAATGGAAGCTCGACTTC
CAGCTTGGCAATCCGGTACTGTTGGTAAAGCCACCATGGAAGATGCCAAAAACATTAAGAAGGGCCCAGC
GCCATTCTACCCACTCGAAGACGGGACCGCCGGCGAGCAGCTGCACAAAGCCATGAAGCGCTACGCCCTG
GTGCCCGGCACCATCGCCTTTACCGACGCACATATCGAGGTGGACATTACCTACGCCGAGTACTTCGAGA
TGAGCGTTCGGCTGGCAGAAGCTATGAAGCGCTATGGGCTGAATACAAACCATCGGATCGTGGTGTGCAG
CGAGAATAGCTTGCAGTTCTTCATGCCCGTGTTGGGTGCCCTGTTCATCGGTGTGGCTGTGGCCCCAGCT
AACGACATCTACAACGAGCGCGAGCTGCTGAACAGCATGGGCATCAGCCAGCCCACCGTCGTATTCGTGA
GCAAGAAAGGGCTGCAAAAGATCCTCAACGTGCAAAAGAAGCTACCGATCATACAAAAGATCATCATCAT
GGATAGCAAGACCGACTACCAGGGCTTCCAAAGCATGTACACCTTCGTGACTTCCCATTTGCCACCCGGC
TTCAACGAGTACGACTTCGTGCCCGAGAGCTTCGACCGGGACAAAACCATCGCCCTGATCATGAACAGTA
GTGGCAGTACCGGATTGCCCAAGGGCGTAGCCCTACCGCACCGCACCGCTTGTGTCCGATTCAGTCATGC
CCGCGACCCCATCTTCGGCAACCAGATCATCCCCGACACCGCTATCCTCAGCGTGGTGCCATTTCACCAC
GGCTTCGGCATGTTCACCACGCTGGGCTACTTGATCTGCGGCTTTCGGGTCGTGCTCATGTACCGCTTCG
AGGAGGAGCTATTCTTGCGCAGCTTGCAAGACTATAAGATTCAATCTGCCCTGCTGGTGCCCACACTATT
TAGCTTCTTCGCTAAGAGCACTCTCATCGACAAGTACGACCTAAGCAACTTGCACGAGATCGCCAGCGGC
GGGGCGCCGCTCAGCAAGGAGGTAGGTGAGGCCGTGGCCAAACGCTTCCACCTACCAGGCATCCGCCAGG
GCTACGGCCTGACAGAAACAACCAGCGCCATTCTGATCACCCCCGAAGGGGACGACAAGCCTGGCGCAGT
AGGCAAGGTGGTGCCCTTCTTCGAGGCTAAGGTGGTGGACTTGGACACCGGTAAGACACTGGGTGTGAAC
CAGCGCGGCGAGCTGTGCGTCCGTGGCCCCATGATCATGAGCGGCTACGTTAACAACCCCGAGGCTACAA
ACGCTCTCATCGACAAGGACGGCTGGCTGCACAGCGGCGACATCGCCTACTGGGACGAGGACGAGCACTT
CTTCATCGTGGACCGGCTGAAGAGCCTGATCAAATACAAGGGCTACCAGGTAGCCCCAGCCGAACTGGAG
AGCATCCTGCTGCAACACCCCAACATCTTCGACGCCGGGGTCGCCGGCCTGCCCGACGACGATGCCGGCG
AGCTGCCCGCCGCAGTCGTCGTGCTGGAACACGGTAAAACCATGACCGAGAAGGAGATCGTGGACTATGT
GGCCAGCCAGGTTACAACCGCCAAGAAGCTGCGCGGTGGTGTTGTGTTCGTGGACGAGGTGCCTAAAGGA
CTGACCGGCAAGTTGGACGCCCGCAAGATCCGCGAGATTCTCATTAAGGCCAAGAAGGGCGGCAAGATCG
CCGTGAATTCTCACGGCTTCCCTCCCGAGGTGGAGGAGCAGGCCGCCGGCACCCTGCCCATGAGCTGCGC
CCAGGAGAGCGGCATGGATAGACACCCTGCTGCTTGCGCCAGCGCCAGGATCAACGTCTAAGGCCGCGAC
TCTAGAACGCGTCACTGCGGCTTTGTGTATTCTATGCTCGACTACAGACATCAGCGCGTACCGGTTAGTA
ATGATCGACAATCAACCTCTGGATTACAAAATTTGTGAAAGATTGACTGGTATTCTTAACTATGTTGCTC
CTTTTACGCTATGTGGATACGCTGCTTTAATGCCTTTGTATCATGCTATTGCTTCCCGTATGGCTTTCAT
TTTCTCCTCCTTGTATAAATCCTGGTTGCTGTCTCTTTATGAGGAGTTGTGGCCCGTTGTCAGGCAACGT
GGCGTGGTGTGCACTGTGTTTGCTGACGCAACCCCCACTGGTTGGGGCATTGCCACCACCTGTCAGCTCC
TTTCCGGGACTTTCGCTTTCCCCCTCCCTATTGCCACGGCGGAACTCATCGCCGCCTGCCTTGCCCGCTG
CTGGACAGGGGCTCGGCTGTTGGGCACTGACAATTCCGTGGTGTTGTCGGGGAAGCTGACGTCCTTTCCA
TGGCTGCTCGCCTGTGTTGCCACCTGGATTCTGCGCGGGACGTCCTTCTGCTACGTCCCTTCGGCCCTCA
ATCCAGCGGACCTTCCTTCCCGCGGCCTGCTGCCGGCTCTGCGGCCTCTTCCGCGTCTTCGCCTTCGCCC
TCAGACGAGTCGGATCTCCCTTTGGGCCGCCTCCCCGCCTGGCGATGGTACCGGTGTGGAAAGTCCCCAG
GCTCCCCAGCAGGCAGAAGTATGCAAAGCATGCATCTCAATTAGTCAGCAACCAGGTGTGGAAAGTCCCC
AGGCTCCCCAGCAGGCAGAAGTATGCAAAGCATGCATCTCAATTAGTCAGCAACCATAGTCCCGCCCCTA
ACTCCGCCCATCCCGCCCCTAACTCCGCCCAGTTCCGCCCATTCTCCGCCCCATGGCTGACTAATTTTTT
TTATTTATGCAGAGGCCGAGGCCGCCTCTGCCTCTGAGCTATTCCAGAAGTAGTGAGGAGGCTTTTTTGG
AGGCCTAGGCTTTTGCAAAAAGCTCCCGGGAGCTTGTATATCCATTTTCGGATCTGATCAGCACCTAGCA
TGGTGAGCAAGGGCGAGGAGCTGTTCACCGGGGTGGTGCCCATCCTGGTCGAGCTGGACGGCGACGTAAA
CGGCCACAAGTTCAGCGTGTCCGGCGAGGGCGAGGGCGATGCCACCTACGGCAAGCTGACCCTGAAGTTC
ATCTGCACCACCGGCAAGCTGCCCGTGCCCTGGCCCACCCTCGTGACCACCTTCACCTACGGCGTGCAGT
GCTTCGCCCGCTACCCCGACCACATGAAGCAGCACGACTTCTTCAAGTCCGCCATGCCCGAAGGCTACGT
CCAGGAGCGCACCATCTTCTTCAAGGACGACGGCAACTACAAGACCCGCGCCGAGGTGAAGTTCGAGGGC
GACACCCTGGTGAACCGCATCGAGCTGAAGGGCATCGACTTCAAGGAGGACGGCAACATCCTGGGGCACA
AGCTGGAGTACAACTACAACAGCCACAAGGTCTATATCACCGCCGACAAGCAGAAGAACGGCATCAAGGT
GAACTTCAAGACCCGCCACAACATCGAGGACGGCAGCGTGCAGCTCGCCGACCACTACCAGCAGAACACC
CCCATCGGCGACGGCCCCGTGCTGCTGCCCGACAACCACTACCTGAGCACCCAGTCCGCCCTGAGCAAAG
ACCCCAACGAGAAGCGCGATCACATGGTCCTGCTGGAGTTCGTGACCGCCGCCGGGATCACTCTCGGCAT
GGACGAGCTGTACAAGTAAGGTACCTTTAAGACCAATGACTTACAAGGCAGCTGTAGATCTTAGCCACTT
TTTAAAAGAAAAGGGGGGACTGGAAGGGCTAATTCACTCCCAACGAAGACAAGATCTGCTTTTTGCTTGT
ACTGGGTCTCTCTGGTTAGACCAGATCTGAGCCTGGGAGCTCTCTGGCTAACTAGGGAACCCACTGCTTA
AGCCTCAATAAAGCTTGCCTTGAGTGCTTCAAGTAGTGTGTGCCCGTCTGTTGTGTGACTCTGGTAACTA
GAGATCCCTCAGACCCTTTTAGTCAGTGTGGAAAATCTCTAGCAGTAGTAGTTCATGTCATCTTATTATT
CAGTATTTATAACTTGCAAAGAAATGAATATCAGAGAGTGAGAGGAACTTGTTTATTGCAGCTTATAATG
GTTACAAATAAAGCAATAGCATCACAAATTTCACAAATAAAGCATTTTTTTCACTGCATTCTAGTTGTGG
TTTGTCCAAACTCATCAATGTATCTTATCATGTCTGGCTCTAGCTATCCCGCCCCTAACTCCGCCCATCC
CGCCCCTAACTCCGCCCAGTTCCGCCCATTCTCCGCCCCATGGCTGACTAATTTTTTTTATTTATGCAGA
GGCCGAGGCCGCCTCGGCCTCTGAGCTATTCCAGAAGTAGTGAGGAGGCTTTTTTGGAGGCCTAGGGACG
TACCCAATTCGCCCTATAGTGAGTCGTATTACGCGCGCTCACTGGCCGTCGTTTTACAACGTCGTGACTG
GGAAAACCCTGGCGTTACCCAACTTAATCGCCTTGCAGCACATCCCCCTTTCGCCAGCTGGCGTAATAGC
GAAGAGGCCCGCACCGATCGCCCTTCCCAACAGTTGCGCAGCCTGAATGGCGAATGGG
[124 nt withheld, positions 6569-6692]
C
[91 nt withheld, positions 6694-6784]
A
[49 nt withheld, positions 6786-6834]
CCTTTGACGTTGGAGTCCACGTTCTTT
[37 nt withheld, positions 6862-6898]
ACCCTATCTCGGTCTATTCTTTTGATTTATAAGGGATTTTGCCGATTTCGGCCTATTGGTTAAAAAATGA
GCTGATTTAACAAAAATTTAACGCGAATTTTAACAAAATATTAACGCTTACAATTTAGGTGGCACTTTTC
GGGGAAATGTGCGCGGAACCCCTATTTGTTTATTTTTCTAAATACATTCAAATATGTATCCGCTCATGAG
ACAATAACCCTGATAAATGCTTCAATAATATTGAAAAAGGAAGAGTATGAGTATTCAACATTTCCGTGTC
GCCCTTATTCCCTTTTTTGCGGCATTTTGCCTTCCTGTTTTTGCTCACCCAGAAACGCTGGTGAAAGTAA
AAGATGCTGAAGATCAGTTGGGTGCACGAGTGGGTTACATCGAACTGGATCTCAACAGCGGTAAGATCCT
TGAGAGTTTTCGCCCCGAAGAACGTTTTCCAATGATGAGCACTTTTAAAGTTCTGCTATGTGGCGCGGTA
TTATCCCGTATTGACGCCGGGCAAGAGCAACTCGGTCGCCGCATACACTATTCTCAGAATGACTTGGTTG
AGTACTCACCAGTCACAGAAAAGCATCTTACGGATGGCATGACAGTAAGAGAATTATGCAGTGCTGCCAT
AACCATGAGTGATAACACTGCGGCCAACTTACTTCTGACAACGATCGGAGGACCGAAGGAGCTAACCGCT
TTTTTGCACAACATGGGGGATCATGTAACTCGCCTTGATCGTTGGGAACCGGAGCTGAATGAAGCCATAC
CAAACGACGAGCGTGACACCACGATGCCTGTAGCAATGGCAACAACGTTGCGCAAACTATTAACTGGCGA
ACTACTTACTCTAGCTTCCCGGCAACAATTAATAGACTGGATGGAGGCGGATAAAGTTGCAGGACCACTT
CTGCGCTCGGCCCTTCCGGCTGGCTGGTTTATTGCTGATAAATCTGGAGCCGGTGAGCGTGGGTCTCGCG
GTATCATTGCAGCACTGGGGCCAGATGGTAAGCCCTCCCGTATCGTAGTTATCTACACGACGGGGAGTCA
GGCAACTATGGATGAACGAAATAGACAGATCGCTGAGATAGGTGCCTCACTGATTAAGCATTGGTAACTG
TCAGACCAAGTTTACTCATATATACTTTAGATTGATTTAAAACTTCATTTTTAATTTAAAAGGATCTAGG
TGAAGATCCTTTTTGATAATCTCATGACCAAAATCCCTTAACGTGAGTTTTCGTTCCACTGAGCGTCAGA
CCCCGTAGAAAAGATCAAAGGATCTTCTTGAGATCCTTTTTTTCTGCGCGTAATCTGCTGCTTGCAAACA
AAAAAACCACCGCTACCAGCGGTGGTTTGTTTGCCGGATCAAGAGCTACCAACTCTTTTTCCGAAGGTAA
CTGGCTTCAGCAGAGCGCAGATACCAAATACTGTTCTTCTAGTGTAGCCGTAGTTAGGCCACCACTTCAA
GAACTCTGTAGCACCGCCTACATACCTCGCTCTGCTAATCCTGTTACCAGTGGCTGCTGCCAGTGGCGAT
AAGTCGTGTCTTACCGGGTTGGACTCAAGACGATAGTTACCGGATAAGGCGCAGCGGTCGGGCTGAACGG
GGGGTTCGTGCACACAGCCCAGCTTGGAGCGAACGACCTACACCGAACTGAGATACCTACAGCGTGAGCT
ATGAGAAAGCGCCACGCTTCCCGAAGGGAGAAAGGCGGACAGGTATCCGGTAAGCGGCAGGGTCGGAACA
GGAGAGCGCACGAGGGAGCTTCCAGGGGGAAACGCCTGGTATCTTTATAGTCCTGTCGGGTTTCGCCACC
TCTGACTTGAGCGTCGATTTTTGTGATGCTCGTCAGGGGGGCGGAGCCTATGGAAAAACGCCAGCAACGC
GGCCTTTTTACGGTTCCTGGCCTTTTGCTGGCCTTTTGCTCACATGTTCTTTCCTGCGTTATCCCCTGAT
TCTGTGGATAACCGTATTACCGCCTTTGAGTGAGCTGATACCGCTCGCCGCAGCCGAACGACCGAGCGCA
GCGAGTCAGTGAGCGAGGAAGCGGAAGAGCGCCCAATACGCAAACCGCCTCTCCCCGCGCGTTGGCCGAT
TCATTAATGCAGCTGGCACGACAGGTTTCCCGACTGGAAAGCGGGCAGTGAGCGCAACGCAATTAATGTG
AGTTAGCTCACTCATTAGGCACCCCAGGCTTTACACTTTATGCTTCCGGCTCGTATGTTGTGTGGAATTG
TGAGCGGATAACAATTTCACACAGGAAACAGCTATGACCATGATTACGCCAAGCGCGCAATTAACCCTCA
CTAAAGGGAACAAAAGCTGGAGCTGCAAGCTT
